Addgene plasmid #220900: pJMP8045
Purpose: Tn7 transposase (tnsABCD) expression plasmid for Rhodobacter sphaeroides
Depositing lab: Jason Peters. Depositing organization: University of Wisconsin, Madison. Publication: Tools for genetic engineering and gene expression control in Novosphingobium aromaticivorans and Rhodobacter sphaeroides. Hall AN, Hall BW, Kinney KJ, Olsen GG, Banta AB, Noguera DR, Donohue TJ, Peters JM. Appl Environ Microbiol. 2024 Sep 26:e0034824. doi: 10.1128/aem.00348-24. PubMed 39324814.
Backbone
  Vector backbone: pIND4
  Vector type: Bacterial Expression
Growth in bacteria
  Bacterial resistance: Spectinomycin, 50 μg/mL
  Growth temperature: 37°C
  Growth strain: BW25141
  Copy number: Unknown
Gene/Insert
  Gene/Insert name: tnsABCD
  Species: E. coli
  Cloning method: Gibson Cloning
Terms and licenses: Academic/Nonprofit Terms; Industry Terms: Not Available to Industry
Depositor comments: Needs to be grown in E. coli BW25141 (pir+ strain with an anti-CRISPR protein on the chromosome) Please visit https://pubmed.ncbi.nlm.nih.gov/37662258/ for bioRxiv preprint.
How to cite: pJMP8045 was a gift from Jason Peters (Addgene plasmid # 220900 ; http://n2t.net/addgene:220900 ; RRID:Addgene_220900)
