[The description below was written by a language model from this plasmid's Addgene catalogue record and pLannotate feature annotations shown in this document.]
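Description:
pJMP8045 is a bacterial expression plasmid of about 13.7 kb built on the pIND4 backbone. It supplies the Tn7 transposition machinery (tnsABCD from E. coli) as a helper for genetic engineering of Rhodobacter sphaeroides. It is selected with spectinomycin through an aadA (SmR) aminoglycoside adenylyltransferase gene. The feature table detects a ColE1/pMB1-type origin for propagation in E. coli. A stretch of roughly 3.5 kb upstream of that origin carries no annotation, so any pIND4-derived functions for replication in Rhodobacter are not identified in the table. Copy number is recorded as unknown. The depositor states that the plasmid must be maintained in E. coli BW25141, described as a pir+ strain carrying a chromosomal anti-CRISPR gene, although no pir-dependent origin appears among the annotated features.

The payload is a contiguous, same-strand block of tnsA, tnsB, tnsC and tnsD, followed by only a truncated piece of tnsE. TnsA and TnsB together form the transposase, TnsC is also required, and TnsD directs high-frequency, site-specific insertion into the attTn7 site. Without an intact tnsE, the alternative low-frequency, non-specific insertion pathway should not operate. The Tn7R end and a glmS fragment lie next to tnsA, which suggests the operon was taken from its native Tn7 context. No dedicated promoter for the operon is annotated, and only a small lacI fragment is detected, so the record does not state how tnsABCD expression is driven. Other annotated features are partial cat, lacZα and MCS fragments, an rrnB T1 terminator and class 1 integron sequences. The plasmid is presumably used alongside a separate mini-Tn7 donor to place cargo in single copy in the chromosome.
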