Features (pLannotate 1.2.2; 20 found; start..end, strand, type, name):
    110..138     -  promoter       Pc promoter: intI1 (promoter lies within the coding sequence); class 1 integron promoter
    185..213     +  promoter       cat promoter (fragment): promoter of the E. coli cat gene encoding chloramphenicol acetyltransferase
    214..877     +  CDS            CmR (fragment): chloramphenicol acetyltransferase; cat; confers resistance to chloramphenicol
    942..1028    +  terminator     rrnB T1 terminator: Escherichia coli rrnB; transcription terminator T1 from the E. coli rrnB gene
   1051..1117    +  CDS            lacZα (fragment): LacZα fragment of β-galactosidase; lacZ fragment
   1199..1990    -  CDS            SmR: aminoglycoside adenylyltransferase (Murphy, 1985); aadA; confers resistance to spectinomycin and streptomycin
   2175..2243    +  CDS            TRA2_ECOLX (fragment): Protein predicted: Swiss-Prot protein existence level 4. Required for transposition of transposon Tn903. From Escherichia coli.
   5762..6350    +  rep_origin     ori: high-copy-number ColE1/pMB1/pBR322/pUC origin of replication
   6721..6770    +  CDS            lacI (fragment): lac repressor; lacI; The lac repressor binds to the lac operator to inhibit transcription in E. coli. This inhibition can be relieved by adding lactose or isopropyl-β-D-thiogalactopyranoside (IPTG).
   6780..6797    -  CDS            lacZα (fragment): LacZα fragment of β-galactosidase; lacZ fragment
   6800..6836    -  misc_feature   MCS (fragment): pUC18/19 multiple cloning site
   6837..7085    -  CDS            tnsE (fragment): TNSE_ECOLX - Experimental evidence at protein level: Swiss-Prot protein existence level 1. TnsABC + TnsD promote high-frequency insertion of Tn7 into a specific target site known as att-Tn7 whereas TnsABC + TnsE promote low-frequency insertion into many different sites. From Escherichia coli.
   7092..8615    -  CDS            tnsD: TNSD_ECOLX - Protein predicted: Swiss-Prot protein existence level 4. TnsABC + TnsD promote high-frequency insertion of Tn7 into a specific target site known as att-Tn7 whereas TnsABC + TnsE promote low-frequency insertion into many different sites. From Escherichia coli.
   8621..10285   -  CDS            tnsC: TNSC_ECOLX - Experimental evidence at protein level: Swiss-Prot protein existence level 1. TnsABC + TnsD promote high-frequency insertion of Tn7 into a specific target site known as att-Tn7 whereas TnsABC + TnsE promote low-frequency insertion into many different sites. From Escherichia coli.
  10285..12390   -  CDS            tnsB: TNSB_ECOLX - Experimental evidence at protein level: Swiss-Prot protein existence level 1. Sequence-specific, DNA-binding protein required for Tn7 transposition. Recognizes sequences necessary for recombination at both left and right ends of Tn7 and, together with TnsA, forms the transposase. TnsB executes the 5'-DNA strand breakage and joining reactions. From Escherichia coli.
  12380..13198   -  CDS            tnsA: TNSA_ECOLX - Experimental evidence at protein level: Swiss-Prot protein existence level 1. Required for Tn7 transposition. Forms the transposase, together with TnsB. TnsA executes the 5'-DNA strand breakage reaction. TnsABC and TnsD promote high-frequency insertion of Tn7 into a specific target site known as ATT-Tn7 whereas TnsABC and TnsD promote low- frequency insertion into many different sites. From Escherichia coli.
  13108..13332   +  mobile_element Tn7R: mini-Tn7 element (right end of the Tn7 transposon) Tn7
  13361..13501   -  CDS            glmS (fragment): GLMS_ECOLI - Experimental evidence at protein level: Swiss-Prot protein existence level 1. Catalyzes the first step in hexosamine metabolism, converting fructose-6P into glucosamine-6P using glutamine as a nitrogen source. From Escherichia coli (strain K12).
  13497..13519   -  misc_feature   MCS (fragment): pUC18/19 multiple cloning site
  13599..13665   -  ncRNA          AAC AAD leader (fragment): Accession: RF02912 - putative aminoglycoside riboswitch / attI site
>Addgene plasmid #220900 | pJMP8045 | addgene full sequence | sequence record 437060 | Addgene NGS Result
AAAAAAACAGTCATAACAAGCCATGAAAACCGCCACTGCGCCGTTACCACCGCTGCGTTCGGTCAAGGTT
CTGGACCAGTTGCGTGAGCGCATACGCTACTTGCATTACAGTTTACGAACCGAACAGGCTTATGTCAACT
GGGTTCGTGAATTCGTAATCATGTCATAGCTGTTTCCTGCTTGGCGAGATTTTCAGGAGCTAAGGAAGCT
AAAATGGAGAAAAAAATCACTGGATATACCACCGTTGATATATCCCAATGGCATCGTAAAGAACATTTTG
AGGCATTTCAGTCAGTTGCTCAATGTACCTATAACCAGACCGTTCAGCTGGATATTACGGCCTTTTTAAA
GACCGTAAAGAAAAATAAGCACAAGTTTTATCCGGCCTTTATTCACATTCTTGCCCGCCTGATGAATGCT
CATCCGGAATTTCGTATGGCAATGAAAGACGGTGAGCTGGTGATATGGGATAGTGTTCACCCTTGTTACA
CCGTTTTCCATGAGCAAACTGAAACGTTTTCATCGCTCTGGAGTGAATACCACGACGATTTCCGGCAGTT
TCTACACATATATTCGCAAGATGTGGCGTGTTACGGTGAAAACCTGGCCTATTTCCCTAAAGGGTTTATT
GAGAATATGTTTTTCGTCTCAGCCAATCCCTGGGTGAGTTTCACCAGTTTTGATTTAAACGTGGCCAATA
TGGACAACTTCTTCGCCCCCGTTTTCACCATGCATGGGCAAATATTATACGCAAGGCGACAAGGTGCTGA
TGCCGCTGGCGATTCAGGTTCATCATGCCGTTTGTGATGGCTTCCATGTCGGCAGAATGCTTAATGAATT
ACAACAGTACTGCGATGAGTGGCAGGGCGGGGCGTAATTTTTTTAAGGCAGTTATTGGTGCCCTTAAACG
CCTGGGGTAATGACTCTCTAGCTTGAGGCATCAAATAAAACGAAAGGCTCAGTCGAAAGACTGGGCCTTT
CGTTTTATCTGTTGTTTGTCGGTGAACGCTCTCCTGAGTAGGACAAATCCGCCGCTAGGAGCTTGCGGCC
CTGGCGTAATAGCGAAGAGGCCCGCACCGATCGCCCTTCCCAACAGTTGCGCAGCCTGAATGGCGAATGC
GATTTATTCAACAAAGCCGCCGTCCCGTCAAGTCAGCGTAATGCTCTGCCAGTGTTACAACCAATTAACC
AATTCTGATTATTTGCCGACTACCTTGGTGATCTCGCCTTTCACGTAGTGGACAAATTCTTCCAACTGAT
CTGCGCGCGAGGCCAAGCGATCTTCTTCTTGTCCAAGATAAGCCTGTCTAGCTTCAAGTATGACGGGCTG
ATACTGGGCCGGCAGGCGCTCCATTGCCCAGTCGGCAGCGACATCCTTCGGCGCGATTTTGCCGGTTACT
GCGCTGTACCAAATGCGGGACAACGTAAGCACTACATTTCGCTCATCGCCAGCCCAGTCGGGCGGCGAGT
TCCATAGCGTTAAGGTTTCATTTAGCGCCTCAAATAGATCCTGTTCAGGAACCGGATCAAAGAGTTCCTC
CGCCGCTGGACCTACCAAGGCAACGCTATGTTCTCTTGCTTTTGTCAGCAAGATAGCCAGATCAATGTCG
ATCGTGGCTGGCTCGAAGATACCTGCAAGAATGTCATTGCGCTGCCATTCTCCAAATTGCAGTTCGCGCT
TAGCTGGATAACGCCACGGAATGATGTCGTCGTGCACAACAATGGTGACTTCTACAGCGCGGAGAATCTC
GCTCTCTCCAGGGGAAGCCGAAGTTTCCAAAAGGTCGTTGATCAAAGCTCGCCGCGTTGTTTCATCAAGC
CTTACGGTCACCGTAACCAGCAAATCAATATCACTGTGTGGCTTCAGGCCGCCATCCACTGCGGAGCCGT
ACAAATGTACGGCCAGCAACGTCGGTTCGAGATGGCGCTCGATGACGCCAACTACCTCTGATAGTTGAGT
CGATACTTCGGCGATCACCGCTTCCCTCATAACACCCCTTGTATTACTGTTTATGTAAGCAGACAGTTTT
ATTGTTCATGATGATATATTTTTATCTTGTGCAATGTAACATCAGAGATTTTGAGACACAACGTGGCTTT
GTTGAATAAATCGAACTTTTGCTGAGTTGAAGGATCAGATCACGCATCTTCCCGACAACGCAGACCGTTC
CGTGGCAAAGCAAAAGTTCAAAATCACCAACTGGTCCACCTACAACAAAGCTCTCATCAACCGTGGCTCC
CTCGAGGCTCCGCGCCCTCGATCCGACCGCCCCCCACAAGGCTGGGGCGGATCGGGGGCGCACGGCCTGA
AGGGTGCAGGGGAACCCTGCCGCACGCAAACTCGCAGAGTTTGCATAGTGTGCGCCATTCAGATACCTTC
ATGGCAGGCCCCACCGTGGATTTTGCTGTCATGGTTCGATTCATCACGACGCCCGCAACGCCGACTGCAC
AGCGGCCCGCACCACGAACGCCTGCGCAGCAGGAAGCTGCGGCTGAACTGAAGGCTGCGCGAACTGCCGA
AGCAGCCCGCCGCCTCGACACCCGGCGCAAGGTGGTGCTCGGGGGCGCGCTCCTGGCACTGGCAGAACGT
GATGCAGCAGCAGCCGCGATGCTGGCCCGGCTGAAGCAGATGCTGACCCGCCCAGCAGATCGGAAGCTGT
TCGCGGATCTACCCGATGGCTGACGGTGCAATCTTCCACCTCGATGTGCGCACGGTCAGCCGGTCAGATG
GCCGCTCGGCTGTCGCCGCTGCCGCCTATCGGTCGGCCAGCCGTCTGCACGATGCACGCACCGGCCTGAC
CCACGACTTCGCGCGCAAGCGGGGCGTCTTGACAACCTTCATCGCCGCCCCGGACGGCTGCGACTGGATC
ACAGACAGGGACACGCTCTGGAACGCGGCTGAGGCGGCAGAGAAGCGCAAGAACAGCACCGTGGCCCGTG
AGTGGCTGGTGGCCCTCCCTGACGCTCTGGATGCTACACAGCGGGCCGACCTGGCGCGGGCGCTGGCGGT
CGAACTGGCGCAGCGGTTCGGGGTGGCCGTGGATGTGGCAATCCACGCAGCTTCGGGCGAGGGCGACCAG
CGGAACCATCACGCGCATTTGCTGACCACGACGCGCACCGCAGGCCCGGACGGGCTGGGCGACAAGACCC
GCGTTCTGGATGCAGCCAAAACGGGGGGCGCAGAAATCTACGCCATGCGGGCTTGGTGGGCGGGCACGGT
CAACGATGCACTCGCGGCCGCACAAAGCTCGGCCCGCGTCGATCACCGCCGCATAGCCGTGATCGCCGCC
GATGCGCGGGCCGAGGCCGAGGCGCTGGAGAAACAGGCCAAAGCCGTCGAAACCCTGAACGCCAAGCCCG
CCGACGCCGGGGGGCTGTGGAAGGGCCTTGGCAGCGCCGCCCGCGCAATATGGGAAGGCGGCATGACCGC
CCTCAAATCGACCGCCGAGACAGCCAACGAGCTGCGGGAGAAGGCCAACGAGCTGCGACAGAAGGCAGCC
CGCTACACCCGCGCCACCGAACCTCACCACGGCCCCGTCCTGACGGCCTTCTTGCGGCGCATGGCTCCCG
TCTGGGCGGAGCAGGCCAAGGCCGAGGAAGCCCGGAGAGCCGCGCAGGAGGCCGCACAGCGCGCACTGAT
GGCCGAGAGGGCTGAACAGGCCCGGAAGGCCAAGGAAGCCTCTGAGGCCGCTCGCCGGGCCGCTACGGCA
GCGCGAGAGGCCGAGGAAGCCCGCGAACGCTGCGCCCGCGAGGTGTTGCCGCTCATCCGCCGCGCCCGGC
ACGACCCGATCACCGCCGAAGTGATCAAGCGGGAGGGCATCGACCTCGACCGCCCCGACCAACAGGTGGC
CCGCGACCCGATCTGGCTCATGGCCGGACGCCAAGATCAGGCGCACCCGGTCTGGCTGATCGTCCACGCC
TACACCGCCGCGCGCGACAGGCACGCGAACCTGCTGGCGAGAATCGAAGCCAAAACCGCAGCCCAGATCG
CCGCTGCCGCCAAACCAAAGCCCAAGCCTGCCAGTCCCGCCCCGACCGAACCCGAACCCGATCCAGACCC
ACCGCCCCGGCGGGATTGGGGCGGGCCGTCTGGACCCTGATCCACCCCCCATTCTCAGCAACTCCGAGCC
AGCCAGAGGCGCTGGCTCGGGGCATCTGGACCCCCTTCCTCACCCCAAATTTTCACGAAAAAGGGGCGCA
GCCCTTCTTGTTCAATAAGTTCTATAAGTTCAGGCGAAAATCGCCTTTCATTTTCAATGGCTTGCGCGCC
TATCGGGGAGAAATGGGGCCGCAAAAGGGAGAAATGGGGCCGCAAAAGGGAGAAATGGGGCCGATAGCGG
CTGTTGACAGGGGGATATTTTGCCCCCTACATTTCTCCCCATGACAAAGACCACGCAAATCGCCGCTGAT
CGAGCCTATGACGAGGCCAAAACCGTGCTGCCCGCAGAGGTGGCGCGGGGGGTCTACATGCGCAACGCCC
CCAGCCTCGCCGCCCTCAAGCTGATGCACCTGCTGATCGGTAAGGCGGGCGGGCGTATGGCCGAACCCAT
TCGGCACGAAATCCGCCTCTCAGACATCCGCAAGATCGACGGGATGAAGAACCATGACAGGGCCAGCCTC
ACCCCCCTTTTCGCGGAATTGTCGGCGGCTGTCCTGACCCATGATGACCCCGAAAAAATGGTCGTGACCA
TTGGCGGCTTGCTGGACTTCGCCCGCATCGACTACCGCCACGAAGTCAGCAACGATCTGCTGGTGTCGTG
GTATTTTGGCGGGGCCTTCCGCGAGATGGCCGAGAAGTCCTGCCACTGGGCGATCCTCGACCGGCAGACC
GTTTTTGCCCTGTCCAGCAAGTATTCGATCCTGCTGTTCCAGCACATCGCCAGCCTCGTGAACCTCGATC
ACGTCGCCAGCAAGACCTTCACCGTGGCCGAACTGCGGGCCGTGCTAGGGGTGCCGCACGGAAAGATGGA
GCGGTGGAACGACGTGAACCGCTTTGCGCTGACGCCCGCGATTGCCGAGATCAACCAGACCTCGCGCCTG
ATCCTGACCGCGACCCCGAACAAGATCGGGCGGACGGTCGCCAGCGTGACAATCACGTGGGCGGAGAAGC
CTCCCGAGGGCAAGCAGGAAGCCAAGCGCGAACTGGACCGCCCCAAGGTGGGCCGAGAGGCGCGGCGCAA
CGGCTCAGCCGAGACCGTGGCGCGGGCCTTCCCGAGCTCGGGCAGCATCGAGTTCGATGACCACTGGAAG
GCCCTCAAGCGGGCGGCGGGCTGCAACATGGACAACACCATGATTGCCGAGAAGTTCCGGGCGTGGTGCG
CCAGCAAGGGGCTTTCCCTCGACGGCCGAAACATCGAGCAGGCGTTCAGCAACTTCTGCGCCACAGTGGG
CAAGGTCTGAGGCCGCGCCCGCTGCCAGTGACCCGCCGCCGCCGACCGTGAGCGGGCCGCAGCCCTTCCA
GCGCCGCCCAAGAGGGCGGCAAGCCCCGGTCTGCCCCCTCGTCGCCCGCAAAGCGGGCAGGGGGCAGACC
GGGGCGCTGGAACCTTTGGGCTGCTTTGACGGCCAGACAGCCCCCGCCGCGCAAGCGCGCCATTCCCCCA
CCCGTGGCCGGGCGGGGGAATGGTAAAGCATGTGGGGGCAGTCCAGCCGTCAATCCGCGCTCCGCACCAC
GGCGCCTCGAGCAACACCTTCTTCACGAGGCAGACCTCTCGACGGAGTTCCACTGAGCGTCAGACCCCGT
AGAAAAGATCAAAGGATCTTCTTGAGATCCTTTTTTTCTGCGCGTAATCTGCTGCTTGCAAACAAAAAAA
CCACCGCTACCAGCGGTGGTTTGTTTGCCGGATCAAGAGCTACCAACTCTTTTTCCGAAGGTAACTGGCT
TCAGCAGAGCGCAGATACCAAATACTGTTCTTCTAGTGTAGCCGTAGTTAGGCCACCACTTCAAGAACTC
TGTAGCACCGCCTACATACCTCGCTCTGCTAATCCTGTTACCAGTGGCTGCTGCCAGTGGCGATAAGTCG
TGTCTTACCGGGTTGGACTCAAGACGATAGTTACCGGATAAGGCGCAGCGGTCGGGCTGAACGGGGGGTT
CGTGCACACAGCCCAGCTTGGAGCGAACGACCTACACCGAACTGAGATACCTACAGCGTGAGCTATGAGA
AAGCGCCACGCTTCCCGAAGGGAGAAAGGCGGACAGGTATCCGGTAAGCGGCAGGGTCGGAACAGGAGAG
CGCACGAGGGAGCTTCCAGGGGGAAACGCCTGGTATCTTTATAGTCCTGTCGGGTTTCGCCACCTCTGAC
TTGAGCGTCGATTTTTGTGATGCTCGTCAGGGGGGCGGAGCCTATGGAAAAACGCCAGCAACGCGGCCTT
TTTACGGTTCCTGGCCTTTTGCTGGCCTTTTGCTCACATGTTCTTTCCTGCGTTATCCCCTGATTCTGTG
GATAACCGTATTACCGCCTTTGAGTGAGCTGATACCGCTCGCCGCAGCCGAACGACCGAGCGCAGCGAGT
CAGTGAGCGAGGAAGCGGAAGAAGCTCGCACATTCAGCAGCGTTTTTCAGCGCGTTTTCGATCAACGTTT
CAATGTTGGTATCAACACCAGGTTTAACTTTGAACTTATCGGCACTGACGGTTACTGATTTTGAACTTTT
GCTTTGCCACGGAACGGTCTGCGTTGTCGGGAAGATGCGTGATCTGATCCTTCAACTCAGCAAAAGTTCG
CCAATACGCAAACCGCCTCTCCCCGCGCGTTGGCCGATTCATTAATGCAGGGCCGCGCGGTAAAACGACG
GCCAGTGCCAAGCTTGCATGCCTGCAGGTCGACTCTAGAGGATCCCGATTATTTTGGCTCGTTGAAGATC
CGATGCTTCAAACTCAATCACACGATCCGCCTTATTTATTTGCTTTGTTGTACTGTTAACCACCTTAGCT
CGACTTAATAAAGGCAAATGAGTAAATCGAGTCCATTTCCGTTCTTGCATTGGATTAAACCAAACAAAAA
TACGCCACTCCTTATGACCCGAGTTACGGAATAAATGACCAATATGTACAACCTGCACATTGTCATTAAA
TGTAGCTAGCCTAACCACTCACTCTTCCCCATAAACCATTTCCAAGAATCTTTGTGCTTCCTCAGTTATC
CGCTCTTTAGATAACGTTGCACTTCTTAATAATCGCCAGCGCCTAAGCTCAACATCTTCCTGTTTAAGCT
TAATAAAAGCTTGGCTAATCCGTCTAATTTGATAATCTTCCACACTCTCTGAGTAACGCTTTAAGCAAAG
CGCTACCAAAGGCAGTTTCTGTAGATTTTTTGCAAGAGAGGTTCCGTTAGGAGTTTGCTTTAACAGCCAG
CTCGATGTCGCTCTTGGGTGATCAAGGCTACTATCTAGACGCTTTATGATTCTTAATAGTTGTCGTACAG
CAATTCGATCTCTTTGGTTCCAATCAACTCTAGGGGCGGGTGCCAGACGCTCTTGTTGATGCTGTTGATT
CCAGTGAACTAGCCAATCCCTGTCATGTCGGTAAAGCCAAGCGTATAGCACCCCACCCTCTAAAGACTGT
CTTGCCGCCTTAATTCCTTGGTATTTATGCACTAGTTGCTGCCAGTCTTTATGCTTAACAGATAAATCTT
CAGAGTTAGGTTGCACAGACTGGCTAACAGGTCTTGTCGTTATAGAGTGCTCAGTAAGAGCACTTGCCTG
CTGTAGCGCTTCTATAACCGTTAGTTTTGGCAATAAGGCTTGCCACACAATACTATGCTGTAAATAACTA
AAGGCTTTTCTATGCTTACGGAATATACTTTTCAGCCAACACGTGTCCTTGTTCTCTGCCAACTTTAAAT
CCAGTTTCTCTAGTGCCTCATCACTAAAAGTCTGCCTCACTCTCTCCGCCACCAAGTCATGACGAATGTG
CTTGCTTTTGGTTAGCCCTAGATCCTGCGCTAAGCGCTGATAAAACAGCGTCCACTGCTCAAGGCTTGGG
GAAAGCTCTTGCGCTCGTGGAGCATCTAACAGAGGGGCTATATAAGCAGCTAGTGCTGTTAATTGAGATA
GGGAGTCTTTGGGGTAGTCTGAAAGCAGCTCAGTATGACCCAAAGCCCAAAATTGATGTCGGTGATCATC
TACAGCTCTATCAAAGAAGACTAAAGCACCGTGTTTTGGACAATATGGCAAAGCGGGCAAATACCAATCT
CGTTGCCAAAAGGCTTCCCCATACCTATTTAGCTGAAGAGCAACGCAATCAGGGCAGTATCTAAAGCGGT
TATCGCTCTTAACTCTAGAAGCAGCGACTCCTAGCATTAAATGCACCGCACCTTGCGCTTGGTACTCCAT
TAACCGAATAGCTTCGTCTCGGCGCTCCTTGCCTACAAACGGAGCATATAAAGGGAATAAGGTATGCTCA
TAAATAAGCTGCTGAACAGCGTAACGTCCTGTTTGATGTAGATGTCTTGCTATCACACCTAAATGCGAGG
GCAGACCTAAGGTAGCGACCACCTTGCGGTTGCCATACACCTCATCCAACAGCTGCTTAGGACTAACAAT
CCCTTGATAAACGCCTGCCCGTGCAATAGTGCTATAAATCAGCTCATTCGAGTACGGAACAGGAAAGTTT
CTCATGGCTAACCTGCTTGTTTAAATAAGCTCGCCATATCCACTATTACCCCTTTCCCTTTTAACCGTTC
ATGCATGGTTTTTTCAGGTTGGCGTTGTGAATAGATATAACGTAAATCCGTATCAGGCAAGCTATCCCAG
TCGCTGGGCTTGACTACCTTTATAGCCGAAACCTTTTTACTCTTGGAGGGCTTTTCTAGTTCTGACACTA
CCGTTTCGCCTTCCATCAACCACTGCAAAACAAGAGGCAGTAACTTTTGTCTTGTCATCGTTGGATTCTG
GCTAAACGCTTTTTTAATAGTGGGAATTAACAGGCTTGAATCGTAATCCTCTTTCAGCATCAGATATAAA
TGACGCTGATCTTCGGTATCTAACTCTTGAAGGGCTTTTTCTTCTGGTGTTTGTTCTTGTATCGCTGCGA
TATCTAGCTGAAGTTGGATTAACCGTTTATCAATCTCGGGAACGACTAGATCAGAATAACGAGCAATGCG
TTCTGGGATACCCGAGCGTAATGCCTCTAGCATGGGGTGCACAGGCTTTAACTCATCTTGATACACTTGC
CGCAATAAACCAGCGGTAATACGCTCATTGCCTAAAGCTAGCGCACGGAGCTGAGCGAGTACAAAAAGTT
TTACTACAATGTCCATCACTCCTTGGCTTAGCTCATACCACACATCACGGACCTCATCCGATAACAGCGC
ATCTTTGCGTTGTAAAAGCTGTAATTGCCAAAGATTATCCGTAAAAGCGATCCACTCTTGATTGGGCTTT
CCACGTTGCGTTTGTTGTATAGGATCCCAGAATATAGCTCCAAACCCTGCCCCTCTACGTGCAGACCGCA
AATCAGCCTCAAAAATCTCTCGTGCTTTAGGGGTACCAATCAACATCACTGGTACGCCAATAATATTCAC
CATCGTCACAAAAAAGTTCAGCATCTCTTGAGATCCACCCGAACGAGAGCGGCTTAAATGCTGAATTTCA
TCAATAACCAACAACCCTAAAGCATGTGCATTGGCTATTTGCGACATCAAAGCCAACATGGTTTCTATAC
CATGACGTTTTAAGCCATAACGACGCTCATAGTTCGAGCCCAAGGCTCGATCCAACGCTCTGAAAAAATT
CAAGCAGATTTCTTTTAGCGAACCATTATGCGAGCAGTCTATTTTCAAATACACCACCTGCTCTACATTG
AGTTCACGATGGTAAATCACCTGAGGATACGTGGCTAGAATACGATGAAGAGAGGTCGTCTTCCCACTAC
CAGAACAACCAATTAACAATAAGCTTTGTGCCGTAGATCGTGCCTCCTCAAAGCGAAATGTCTCCAACTC
TCCCGTTTGAACACGCTCATAACCATTTTGTAAATGCTTTTGTAAATCTCCTGTTTTAGGATTTCTGCCT
ACGTAGCCACCTCGAATCATGACCGAAATACGCTCACTTAGTAGCAAATGCGTACCTAATGGCTGAAAAT
AGTCATCTGGAATACGACAAATGGTATGAGCTCTGATAACACGGGACTTTTGCAAGTCAGAGGAAGTAAG
CTGTAAAGAGGATTTCAGTGATGCAGCACTATTCACTGACTCTTGTAATGGTGGTAAGGCCTCGATAAAA
GGATTATCACGATAAGCCTCTACCCCCGTATCACGATAAACTGCTTGAATCCGGGTAGCACTCATGACTC
ATCCTTTTCTGGTGGATCCTGAAATAATTCAGGCACGTATGTGGGTAGGCTGTAATCTTCTTGATCATCC
GCTTCCACTGCGTTGAAAGGAATAACTTTAGCCTCATCACCTGAAGAGCTTGGCTTCAAATGCTCCGCAC
GTTTTTTACGCTCCGAGGTCACGGCTTCTTTTTTATTAGTTTTAATCTGCTTAATGCGTGTTGATTTGGG
CTCAGTAGTACTGGGCGTTAACTTATTCGCTTTCTGAATGGTTTGCTGAATAAACGCCTCAAGCTCCCTG
CGTTTAGTTAACTCATCCTGCTTCGCATTGGCTTTATTGTGTTTTTCTTGTGCTTGTATATCCCAAACCT
CCCAAAATGAGAGACCTTTAAACTGCCGACTACGTTCCGTCAGATTACAGCGCCAAAATACACGGCTGCC
AACTTGCGGAAACAAATAAATCGTATCAACCAGCACTGGGTCATAAGCCGCTTCTAAATGTTGAGGTCTA
GCTATATCAGTGCTCCGCTGCAACCAACCCTCACGCAGAATCTCTGACCCCGAGTAATACAAACCCCACA
AATTAACGCCAAATGAAGAAATAGAGACCTTTCGGCGAGGCAGTAACGCTACTCGCAACTGCTCTTGCTC
CACAGCCCTTAAACTACCTGTACGATGCTGCATACCCCATTGCCATAGCTGGACAGGAATAGACGGTAAA
TCTGTAGGAAAATCAGCATCTCGATCGTATTTATCCATCACCAGATGGTTATTTCTGAATAAGATCGTAC
GCAAAATAATTTGTGTGAACTCAAATACCGACAGAGATGCATCTAACCTATAGTCTGTTTCACCATGGCT
TTTGATCCGACTGCCCTCTACAATGCCAGGTGCAAAGGACTTAAACTCGGCTTGTAGTGTTCTAAAAGTG
CTTTCCACTATGCCTTTAGCATCGCCACGTCTAGGTGGAGCACTTTCCACTCGCACATTAAAACTAGAAA
CTAAGGCTTCGACCTGATGACTCATTAATTCGCCACGGTCCGCTAGCAACACATCTGGCAAACCTACACA
CGGCCAGTCTGAGCTACTAATCTCAATATCATGCTGGGCACAAATGGCCGTTTTGTCAGAGCAAGCATTT
ACAAAAGCCTGCATCGCCACCACATAAGACGGATTTTCAAAGCCGATATAAAAGCCCGTGATCATCCGAC
TAAACACATCAATCACAATGTAAAGCGTTGGTCTTCCTATGATTTTTTGGCGATCATGATGATCCACTAA
ATAAATATCAGCAATCGTGGCATCAATCTCATAACGACTCCCAGGGCCTAACGCCTGAGAAGTGGCTGTA
CTACTTAAGGGTCGTACGTCTTTTTTATATACCCCTGCTTTAACTCTAGACTTTAAGCGCTGAGCTTTAG
GGTATTCTCGATCATAAAAATAACGAAACTGACGTAGTGTTGGGTAATCCTCTTGGGGAATGCGAGGAAA
ATACTGAGCAAACAAGTCCACAAATCGTCTATAGGCAACGGTGGTCTTTGTACCTTTTTGATTTAACAGG
TGCTTTTCTATGGTCAACCTAAAAAGGCGTTCAATCTCGGGCGTTACCTTGGTTCCTTCACCCTTACCAT
ATTCTCTGGCTCGGCCAATCTTTGCTGTTCCTGTCGCTGAACGTCTTTCCCCTGGTGCACCGCTGTTTTT
GTAGTCAGGAATTAATGCATTAGGCGTTTGACCACGCTGCCAGTAACGGCGTAACAACTTATAAACTGTA
GCCTTAGTAACCTTATGTTCTTGGACCACATGCTCAACGAGTTCGCTTCTGACTTTAGGGTCGAAACGAT
CCTTACTATTAATAATAGGAAGAATTTTTCGATAATCCTCCTCGCGCTTCTGGAAGCTGACAGAATCTAC
AGACGGCTCTTCTAAATCAAGATGTACATAAGGGTCATCAGTTCTAACTAAGCGGCCTTCATCTAAATAC
TGCATTAGCAACAACTCAGCCCTAGCTTGTGGAACTCCTTTATCAGCGCTTATTTGCATCCAGACAACTT
GGCCATCCTCTATAGCCAAAATGCGATACGGATCATTATCAAATAGCACAACCTCATTAATTTGCCACAT
AGCGCAACTCCTCCATATTCACTACTTGGCTAATACAGAGATCTGCACACTTATTTGCCCTGAAAGACTT
ATAAATATTGAACTTAATAAAACCATTTGCGGTTAAGGCTCGTATCTCACTCAATGTTTTGCCTAACTCC
AAATCATAAGCAATATCAACCTGCTTACAGACATTGATAATGTTTTCATCTCCTTTTTCTTGCAGGATAT
GGGCCAATGGGGATAGTTGTGCTAAAAGCTCCGCAGAAACTTCTTCTGTTTTCACTGAATAAAGCCATTC
AATATTTTCTTTTACTACGGGATTTATTTCTTTATCAGTAAAAATGAACCAAGGAATTTGCTTTTGCTGC
CAATAGCGACGCTCTAGTTCTAGTTTTTCTAAGGTACGCTCGTCTTGTAAGGCTGCTGCAGGTTTGACTT
GAATAGCAAACTGCTCAAAAGGACCATCTTTGCAGTCCACTAAAAAATCAGTAGACATAACCTGATCTAC
ACCACGAATAACAGGATGCTTAATACCACTATCTATTGCAATCTGCCTGGTATCACTAGGTAATAAGGGG
AACTGCTCGCGTATATCTAGCACGCTGCTCTCCCACTCAAGACTGAGAAAAACAGCAAGCTCTAAGTCAG
ATAGCAAATGATGGACTCGTCCCGTCTTATGAGAATAAATACGGTGGGAACGACCTGAAGAAGGAACTTC
TTGTACTGTTAGCCATGGAATATAGTCTTTACCATGCCCTTGGCCACGCCCCTCTTTAATACGACGGGCA
ATTTGCACTTCAGAAAATGAAGAGTTTGCTTTAGCCATAACAAAAGTCCAGTATGCTTTTTCACAGCATA
ACTGGACTGATTTCAGTTTACAACTATTCTGTCTAGTTTAAGACTTTATTGTCATAGTTTAGATCTATTT
TGTTCAGTTTAAGACTTTATTGTCCGCCCACACCCGCTTACGCAGGGCATCCATTTATTACTCAACCGTA
ACCGATTTTGCCAGGTTACGCGGCTGGTCAACGTCGGTGCCTTTGATCAGCGCGACATGGTAAGCCAGCA
GCTGCAGCGGAACGGTGTAGAAGATCGGTGCAATCACCTCTTCCACATGCGGCATCTCGACTCTAGAGGA
TCCCCGGGTCGAATCCTTCTTGTGAATCTATTATGGCGACAAGCAAATCGAGCTCTGACTGCCTACCCCA
CAACAACTATCAGAAAGCACCAGCACAACGGCTGCCTAACTTTGTTTTAGGGCGACTGCCCTGCTGCGTA
ACATCGTTGCTGCTCCATAACATCAAACATCGACCCACGGCGTAACGCGCTTGCTGCTTGGATGCCCGAG
GCATAGACTGTAC
